Addgene plasmid #216984: pET26b(modified)-R-Sm
Purpose: Expression of GvpR-Linker-Small BiT
Depositing lab: George Lu. Depositing organization: Rice University. Publication: Elucidating the assembly of gas vesicles by systematic protein-protein interaction analysis. Iburg M, Anderson AP, Wong VT, Anton ED, He A, Lu GJ. EMBO J. 2024 Oct;43(19):4156-4172. doi: 10.1038/s44318-024-00178-2. Epub 2024 Sep 3. PubMed 39227754.
Backbone
  Vector backbone: pET26b
  Vector type: Bacterial Expression
Growth in bacteria
  Bacterial resistance: Kanamycin, 50 μg/mL
  Growth temperature: 30°C
  Growth strain: DH5alpha
  Copy number: Low Copy
Gene/Insert
  Gene/Insert name: GvpR-Linker-Small BiT
  Species: Synthetic; Priestia megaterium
  Tag / fusion protein: Split Nanoluciferase SmallBiT (C terminal on insert)
  Cloning method: Gibson Cloning
Terms and licenses: Academic/Nonprofit Terms; Industry Terms: Not Available to Industry
Depositor comments: Please visit https://www.biorxiv.org/content/10.1101/2023.07.23.550228v1 for bioRxiv preprint.
How to cite: pET26b(modified)-R-Sm was a gift from George Lu (Addgene plasmid # 216984 ; http://n2t.net/addgene:216984 ; RRID:Addgene_216984)
