[The description below was written by a language model from this plasmid's Addgene catalogue record and pLannotate feature annotations shown in this document.]
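Description:
pET26b(modified)-R-Sm is a bacterial expression plasmid built on a modified pET26b backbone for producing GvpR, a gas vesicle protein from Priestia megaterium, fused through a synthetic linker to a C-terminal SmallBiT fragment of split NanoLuc luciferase. The annotated sequence (about 5.6 kb) shows the standard pET expression architecture. A T7 promoter is followed by a lac operator and the phage T7 gene 10 ribosome binding site, and a T7 terminator lies downstream. The unannotated stretch between the RBS and the terminator corresponds in position to the GvpR-linker-SmallBiT open reading frame. A short hit near its end labelled as a fragment of the SET1 solubility tag may simply be a partial match rather than a deliberate element. A plasmid-borne lacI gene with its own promoter supplies lac repressor, so transcription should be kept off until T7 RNA polymerase is present and IPTG or lactose relieves repression.

Selection is by kanamycin through the aph(3')-Ia gene. The "modified" backbone appears to refer at least partly to the replication region: the feature table identifies a p15A origin, plus a small RSF origin fragment, rather than the usual pBR322-type origin. The bom site, rop gene and tetracycline-resistance remnants of pBR322 ancestry are retained, and an f1 origin is also present. A p15A origin is compatible with ColE1-type plasmids, which would suit co-expression with a partner plasmid and fits the low copy number listed. The record does not itself describe such a partner.

SmallBiT has luciferase activity only when brought together with the complementary LargeBiT fragment. The construct therefore serves as one half of a split-luciferase complementation assay, used in a systematic survey of pairwise interactions among gas vesicle proteins to study gas vesicle assembly.
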