Features (pLannotate 1.2.2; 18 found; start..end, strand, type, name):
     13..441     +  rep_origin     f1 ori (sequence partly withheld): f1 bacteriophage origin of replication; arrow indicates direction of (+) strand synthesis
    494..551     +  promoter       AmpR promoter (fragment): bla
    560..1375    -  CDS            KanR: aminoglycoside phosphotransferase; aph(3')-Ia; confers resistance to kanamycin in bacteria or G418 (Geneticin®) in eukaryotes
   1497..2041    +  rep_origin     p15A ori: Plasmids containing the medium-copy-number p15A origin of replication can be propagated in E. coli cells that contain a second plasmid with the ColE1 origin.
   2101..2234    +  rep_origin     RSF ori (fragment): Plasmids containing the RSF 1030 origin of replication can be propagated in E. coli cells that contain additional plasmids with compatible origins.
   2239..2378    -  misc_feature   bom: basis of mobility region from pBR322
   2480..2671    -  CDS            rop: Rop protein, which maintains plasmids at low copy number; rop
   2688..3068    +  CDS            YPB1_ECOLX: Protein predicted: Swiss-Prot protein existence level 4. From Escherichia coli.
   3140..3431    -  CDS            TcR (fragment): tetracycline efflux protein; tet; confers resistance to tetracycline
   3446..3467    -  protein_bind   CAP binding site: CAP binding activates transcription in the presence of cAMP. E. coli catabolite activator protein
   3480..4562    -  CDS            lacI: lac repressor; lacI; The lac repressor binds to the lac operator to inhibit transcription in E. coli. This inhibition can be relieved by adding lactose or isopropyl-β-D-thiogalactopyranoside (IPTG).
   4563..4640    -  promoter       lacI promoter: lacI
   4648..4927    -  CDS            TcR (fragment): tetracycline efflux protein; tet; confers resistance to tetracycline
   4949..4967    +  promoter       T7 promoter: promoter for bacteriophage T7 RNA polymerase
   4968..4992    +  protein_bind   lac operator: The lac repressor binds to the lac operator to inhibit transcription in E. coli. This inhibition can be relieved by adding lactose or isopropyl-β-D-thiogalactopyranoside (IPTG). lac repressor encoded by lacI
   5007..5029    +  RBS            RBS: efficient ribosome binding site from bacteriophage T7 gene 10 (Olins and Rangwala, 1989)
   5426..5475    +  CDS            SET1 (fragment): solubility-enhancement tag derived from T7 phage gene 10B
   5483..5530    +  terminator     T7 terminator: transcription terminator for bacteriophage T7 RNA polymerase
>Addgene plasmid #216984 | pET26b(modified)-R-Sm | addgene full sequence | sequence record 445885 | Addgene NGS Result
TTGGCGAATGGG
[124 nt withheld, positions 13-136]
C
[91 nt withheld, positions 138-228]
A
[49 nt withheld, positions 230-278]
CCTTTGACGTTGGAGTCCACGTTCTTT
[37 nt withheld, positions 306-342]
ACCCTATCTCGGTCTATTCTTTTGATTTATAAGGGATTTTGCCGATTTCGGCCTATTGGTTAAAAAATGA
GCTGATTTAACAAAAATTTAACGCGAATTTTAACAAAATATTAACGCTTACAATTTAGGTGGCACTTTTC
GGGGAAATGTGCGCGGAACCCCTATTTGTTTATTTTTCTAAATACATTCAAATATGTATCCGCTCATGAA
TTAATTCTTAGAAAAACTCATCGAGCATCAAATGAAACTGCAATTTATTCATATCAGGATTATCAATACC
ATATTTTTGAAAAAGCCGTTTCTGTAATGAAGGAGAAAACTCACCGAGGCAGTTCCATAGGATGGCAAGA
TCCTGGTATCGGTCTGCGATTCCGACTCGTCCAACATCAATACAACCTATTAATTTCCCCTCGTCAAAAA
TAAGGTTATCAAGTGAGAAATCACCATGAGTGACGACTGAATCCGGTGAGAATGGCAAAAGTTTATGCAT
TTCTTTCCAGACTTGTTCAACAGGCCAGCCATTACGCTCGTCATCAAAATCACTCGCATCAACCAAACCG
TTATTCATTCGTGATTGCGCCTGAGCGAGACGAAATACGCGATCGCTGTTAAAAGGACAATTACAAACAG
GAATCGAATGCAACCGGCGCAGGAACACTGCCAGCGCATCAACAATATTTTCACCTGAATCAGGATATTC
TTCTAATACCTGGAATGCTGTTTTCCCGGGGATCGCAGTGGTGAGTAACCATGCATCATCAGGAGTACGG
ATAAAATGCTTGATGGTCGGAAGAGGCATAAATTCCGTCAGCCAGTTTAGTCTGACCATCTCATCTGTAA
CATCATTGGCAACGCTACCTTTGCCATGTTTCAGAAACAACTCTGGCGCATCGGGCTTCCCATACAATCG
ATAGATTGTCGCACCTGATTGCCCGACATTATCGCGAGCCCATTTATACCCATATAAATCAGCATCCATG
TTGGAATTTAATCGCGGCCTAGAGCAAGACGTTTCCCGTTGAATATGGCTCATAACACCCCTTGTATTAC
TGTTTATGTAAGCAGACAGTTTTATTGTTCATGACCAAAATCCCTTAACGTGAGTTTTCGTTCCACTGAG
CGTCAGACCCCGTAGAAAAGATCAAAGGATCTTCTTGAGATCGTTTTGGTCTGCGCGTAATCTCTTGCTC
TGAAAACGAAAAACCGCCTTGCAGGGCGGTTTTTCGAAGGTTCTCTGAACTACCAACTCTTTGAACCGAG
GTAACTGGCTTGGAGGAGCGCAGTCACCAAAACTTGTCCTTTCAGTTTAGCCTTAACCGGCGCATGACTT
CAAGACTAACTCCTCTAAATCAATTACCAGTGGCTGCTGCCAGTGGTGCTTTTGCATGTCTTTCCGGGTT
GGACTCAAGACGATAGTTACCGGATAAGGCGCAGCGGTCGGACTGAACGGGGGGTTCGTGCATACAGTCC
AGCTTGGAGCGAACTGCCTACCCGGAACTGAGTGTCAGGCGTGGAATGAGACAAACGCGGCCATAACAGC
GGAATGACACCGGTAAACCGAAAGGCAGGAACAGGAGAGCGCACGAGGGAGCCGCCAGGGGGAAACGCCT
GGTATCTTTATAGTCCTGTCGGGTTTCGCCACCACTGATTTGAGCGTCAGATTTCGTGATGCTTGTCAGG
GGGGCGGAGCCTATGGAAAAACGTATGGAAAAACGCCAGCAACGCGGCCTTTTTACGGTTCCTGGCCTTT
TGCTGGCCTTTTGCTCACATGTTCTTTCCTGCGTTATCCCCTGATTCTGTGGATAACCGTATTACCGCCT
TTGAGTGAGCTGATACCGCTCGCCGCAGCCGAACGACCGAGCGCAGCGAGTCAGTGAGCGAGGAAGCGGA
AGAGCGCCTGATGCGGTATTTTCTCCTTACGCATCTGTGCGGTATTTCACACCGCAATGGTGCACTCTCA
GTACAATCTGCTCTGATGCCGCATAGTTAAGCCAGTATACACTCCGCTATCGCTACGTGACTGGGTCATG
GCTGCGCCCCGACACCCGCCAACACCCGCTGACGCGCCCTGACGGGCTTGTCTGCTCCCGGCATCCGCTT
ACAGACAAGCTGTGACCGTCTCCGGGAGCTGCATGTGTCAGAGGTTTTCACCGTCATCACCGAAACGCGC
GAGGCAGCTGCGGTAAAGCTCATCAGCGTGGTCGTGAAGCGATTCACAGATGTCTGCCTGTTCATCCGCG
TCCAGCTCGTTGAGTTTCTCCAGAAGCGTTAATGTCTGGCTTCTGATAAAGCGGGCCATGTTAAGGGCGG
TTTTTTCCTGTTTGGTCACTGATGCCTCCGTGTAAGGGGGATTTCTGTTCATGGGGGTAATGATACCGAT
GAAACGAGAGAGGATGCTCACGATACGGGTTACTGATGATGAACATGCCCGGTTACTGGAACGTTGTGAG
GGTAAACAACTGGCGGTATGGATGCGGCGGGACCAGAGAAAAATCACTCAGGGTCAATGCCAGCGCTTCG
TTAATACAGATGTAGGTGTTCCACAGGGTAGCCAGCAGCATCCTGCGATGCAGATCCGGAACATAATGGT
GCAGGGCGCTGACTTCCGCGTTTCCAGACTTTACGAAACACGGAAACCGAAGACCATTCATGTTGTTGCT
CAGGTCGCAGACGTTTTGCAGCAGCAGTCGCTTCACGTTCGCTCGCGTATCGGTGATTCATTCTGCTAAC
CAGTAAGGCAACCCCGCCAGCCTAGCCGGGTCCTCAACGACAGGAGCACGATCATGCGCACCCGTGGGGC
CGCCATGCCGGCGATAATGGCCTGCTTCTCGCCGAAACGTTTGGTGGCGGGACCAGTGACGAAGGCTTGA
GCGAGGGCGTGCAAGATTCCGAATACCGCAAGCGACAGGCCGATCATCGTCGCGCTCCAGCGAAAGCGGT
CCTCGCCGAAAATGACCCAGAGCGCTGCCGGCACCTGTCCTACGAGTTGCATGATAAAGAAGACAGTCAT
AAGTGCGGCGACGATAGTCATGCCCCGCGCCCACCGGAAGGAGCTGACTGGGTTGAAGGCTCTCAAGGGC
ATCGGTCGAGATCCCGGTGCCTAATGAGTGAGCTAACTTACATTAATTGCGTTGCGCTCACTGCCCGCTT
TCCAGTCGGGAAACCTGTCGTGCCAGCTGCATTAATGAATCGGCCAACGCGCGGGGAGAGGCGGTTTGCG
TATTGGGCGCCAGGGTGGTTTTTCTTTTCACCAGTGAGACGGGCAACAGCTGATTGCCCTTCACCGCCTG
GCCCTGAGAGAGTTGCAGCAAGCGGTCCACGCTGGTTTGCCCCAGCAGGCGAAAATCCTGTTTGATGGTG
GTTAACGGCGGGATATAACATGAGCTGTCTTCGGTATCGTCGTATCCCACTACCGAGATATCCGCACCAA
CGCGCAGCCCGGACTCGGTAATGGCGCGCATTGCGCCCAGCGCCATCTGATCGTTGGCAACCAGCATCGC
AGTGGGAACGATGCCCTCATTCAGCATTTGCATGGTTTGTTGAAAACCGGACATGGCACTCCAGTCGCCT
TCCCGTTCCGCTATCGGCTGAATTTGATTGCGAGTGAGATATTTATGCCAGCCAGCCAGACGCAGACGCG
CCGAGACAGAACTTAATGGGCCCGCTAACAGCGCGATTTGCTGGTGACCCAATGCGACCAGATGCTCCAC
GCCCAGTCGCGTACCGTCTTCATGGGAGAAAATAATACTGTTGATGGGTGTCTGGTCAGAGACATCAAGA
AATAACGCCGGAACATTAGTGCAGGCAGCTTCCACAGCAATGGCATCCTGGTCATCCAGCGGATAGTTAA
TGATCAGCCCACTGACGCGTTGCGCGAGAAGATTGTGCACCGCCGCTTTACAGGCTTCGACGCCGCTTCG
TTCTACCATCGACACCACCACGCTGGCACCCAGTTGATCGGCGCGAGATTTAATCGCCGCGACAATTTGC
GACGGCGCGTGCAGGGCCAGACTGGAGGTGGCAACGCCAATCAGCAACGACTGTTTGCCCGCCAGTTGTT
GTGCCACGCGGTTGGGAATGTAATTCAGCTCCGCCATCGCCGCTTCCACTTTTTCCCGCGTTTTCGCAGA
AACGTGGCTGGCCTGGTTCACCACGCGGGAAACGGTCTGATAAGAGACACCGGCATACTCTGCGACATCG
TATAACGTTACTGGTTTCACATTCACCACCCTGAATTGACTCTCTTCCGGGCGCTATCATGCCATACCGC
GAAAGGTTTTGCGCCATTCGATGGTGTCCGGGATCTCGACGCTCTCCCTTATGCGACTCCTGCATTAGGA
AGCAGCCCAGTAGTAGGTTGAGGCCGTTGAGCACCGCCGCCGCAAGGAATGGTGCATGCAAGGAGATGGC
GCCCAACAGTCCCCCGGCCACGGGGCCTGCCACCATACCCACGCCGAAACAAGCGCTCATGAGCCCGAAG
TGGCGAGCCCGATCTTCCCCATCGGTGATGTCGGCGATATAGGCGCCAGCAACCGCACCTGTGGCGCCGG
TGATGCCGGCCACGATGCGTCCGGCGTAGAGGATCGAGATCTCGATCCCGCGAAATTAATACGACTCACT
ATAGGGGAATTGTGAGCGGATAACAATTCCCCTCTAGAAATAATTTTGTTTAACTTTAAGAAGGAGATAT
ACATATGGAAATTAAAAAAATTATGCAAGCCGTGAACGACTTTTTCGGTGAACACGTAGCTCCTCCTCAT
AAAATTACCTCGGTGGAAGCTACTGAAGATGAAGGTTGGAGAGTTATTGTTGAAGTCATTGAAGAACGAG
AATATATGAAAAAATACGCCAAAGATGAAATGCTCGGAACGTACGAGTGCTTTGTAAATAAAGAAAAAGA
AGTCATTTCATTCAAACGACTCGACGTCAGATATAGAAGCGCCATTGGCATTGAAGCAGTTTCTCAAGGC
AGTTCAGGTGGTGGCGGGAGCGGAGGTGGAGGCTCGAGCGGTGTGACCGGCTACCGGCTGTTCGAGGAGA
TTCTGTGAGGCTGTTTTGGCGGATGAGAGAAGATTGAGATCCGGCTGCTAACAAAGCCCGAAAGGAAGCT
GAGTTGGCTGCTGCCACCGCTGAGCAATAACTAGCATAACCCCTTGGGGCCTCTAAACGGGTCTTGAGGG
GTTTTTTGCTGAAAGGAGGAACTATATCCGGA
